>Addgene plasmid #166862 | pIA1385 | addgene full sequence | sequence record 327702 | Addgene NGS Result
CGCGCCGAGACAGAACTTAATGGGCCCGCTAACAGCGCGATTTGCTGGTGACCCAATGCGACCAGATGCT
CCACGCCCAGTCGCGTACCGTCTTCATGGGAGAAAATAATACTGTTGATGGGTGTCTGGTCAGAGACATC
AAGAAATAACGCCGGAACATTAGTGCAGGCAGCTTCCACAGCAATGGCATCCTGGTCATCCAGCGGATAG
TTAATGATCAGCCCACTGACGCGTTGCGCGAGAAGATTGTGCACCGCCGCTTTACAGGCTTCGACGCCGC
TTCGTTCTACCATCGACACCACCACGCTGGCACCCAGTTGATCGGCGCGAGATTTAATCGCCGCGACAAT
TTGCGACGGCGCGTGCAGGGCCAGACTGGAGGTGGCAACGCCAATCAGCAACGACTGTTTGCCCGCCAGT
TGTTGTGCCACGCGGTTGGGAATGTAATTCAGCTCCGCCATCGCCGCTTCCACTTTTTCCCGCGTTTTCG
CAGAAACGTGGCTGGCCTGGTTCACCACGCGGGAAACGGTCTGATAAGAGACACCGGCATACTCTGCGAC
ATCGTATAACGTTACTGGTTTCACATTCACCACCCTGAATTGACTCTCTTCCGGGCGCTATCATGCCATA
CCGCGAAAGGTTTTGCGCCATTCGATGGTGTCCGGGATCTCGACGCTCTCCCTTATGCGACTCCTGCATT
AGGAAATTAATACGACTCACTATAGGGGAATTGTGAGCGGATAACAATTCCCCTGTAGAAATAATTTTGT
TTAACTTTAATAAGGAGATATACCATGGGCAGCAGCCATCATCATCATCATCACAGCAGCGGCCTGGTGC
CGCGCGGCAGCCACATGGCAAGCATGTCGGACTCAGAAGTCAATCAAGAAGCTAAGCCAGAGGTCAAGCC
AGAAGTCAAGCCTGAGACTCACATCAATTTAAAGGTGTCCGATGGATCTTCAGAGATCTTCTTCAAGATC
AAAAAGACCACTCCTTTAAGAAGGCTGATGGAAGCGTTCGCTAAAAGACAGGGTAAGGAAATGGACTCCT
TAAGATTCTTGTACGACGGTATTAGAATCCAAGCTGATCAGACCCCTGAAGATTTGGACATGGAGGATAA
CGATATTATTGAGGCTCACAGAGAACAGATTGGTGGATCCGCCGACGCGCAGTCTTTTCTGAACCGCGTA
TGCGGGGTAAGCGCAGCTCGCTTGACACCCTGTGGTACTGGGACGTCTACAGACGTGGTTTATCGCGCGT
TCGACATCTATAACGACAAAGTCGCCGGTTTCGCTAAGTTCTTGAAGACCAATTGCTGTCGCTTTCAAGA
GAAAGATGAAGATGATAATCTTATTGACTCTTATTTTGTAGTAAAGCGTCACACCTTCAGCAACTATCAG
CATGAAGAAACCATCTATAATCTTTTGAAGGACTGTCCAGCAGTAGCCAAGCACGATTTTTTCAAATTTC
GTATTGACGGTGACATGGTCCCCCACATTTCACGCCAGCGCCTTACCAAATACACAATGGCGGATCTGGT
TTATGCTCTTCGTCATTTTGACGAAGGAAATTGCGACACCCTTAAGGAGATTCTGGTAACTTATAATTGT
TGCGACGATGACTATTTTAATAAAAAGGATTGGTATGATTTTGTCGAAAATCCGGATATTTTACGTGTGT
ACGCAAATCTGGGAGAGCGCGTTCGCCAAGCGTTGTTAAAGACGGTACAGTTCTGCGACGCCATGCGTAA
TGCCGGTATCGTGGGTGTGCTGACCTTAGATAACCAAGATCTTAACGGTAATTGGTATGATTTCGGAGAT
TTTATTCAGACCACTCCCGGCTCCGGCGTGCCGGTAGTGGATTCCTATTATAGTCTGCTGATGCCAATCT
TGACGTTGACCCGTGCCTTGACGGCGGAGAGCCATGTGGACACAGACTTAACGAAGCCTTACATTAAATG
GGATTTGCTTAAATACGACTTCACGGAGGAGCGTCTTAAACTTTTTGACCGTTACTTTAAGTATTGGGAC
CAGACGTATCACCCCAACTGCGTCAACTGCTTAGACGATCGCTGCATCTTACATTGTGCAAACTTTAATG
TTTTATTTTCCACAGTTTTTCCGCCGACTTCCTTCGGGCCACTGGTACGCAAGATTTTTGTCGACGGCGT
GCCGTTTGTAGTCTCTACGGGGTACCACTTTCGTGAACTTGGTGTTGTTCATAACCAGGATGTTAATTTA
CATTCGTCACGTCTTTCATTCAAAGAGTTACTGGTATACGCGGCCGATCCCGCCATGCACGCAGCGTCCG
GGAATTTACTTCTGGATAAACGTACTACGTGTTTCAGTGTTGCAGCGCTGACCAACAATGTAGCTTTCCA
AACAGTAAAACCAGGGAATTTCAATAAGGATTTTTACGACTTCGCAGTCAGTAAGGGTTTTTTTAAAGAG
GGGAGCTCGGTTGAGTTAAAACACTTTTTTTTCGCTCAGGATGGGAACGCTGCAATCTCCGATTACGACT
ACTATCGCTACAACTTACCTACGATGTGCGATATTCGCCAATTACTGTTCGTAGTTGAAGTAGTAGACAA
GTATTTCGACTGTTACGATGGAGGATGTATTAATGCGAACCAAGTAATCGTCAATAATTTAGATAAATCT
GCAGGTTTTCCCTTTAATAAGTGGGGAAAGGCGCGCCTGTACTACGATTCAATGTCGTATGAGGACCAGG
ACGCTCTTTTCGCATATACCAAACGCAATGTTATCCCGACGATTACGCAAATGAATCTGAAATATGCCAT
TTCCGCTAAAAATCGCGCTCGCACGGTCGCGGGAGTATCGATTTGTTCTACTATGACTAACCGCCAATTC
CATCAAAAGTTGCTTAAATCTATCGCAGCAACGCGTGGGGCAACGGTGGTCATCGGGACCTCGAAGTTTT
ATGGAGGTTGGCACAACATGCTGAAAACCGTGTATAGTGACGTGGAAAACCCGCATCTGATGGGGTGGGA
TTATCCGAAATGCGATCGCGCAATGCCTAATATGCTTCGCATCATGGCCTCTTTAGTGCTAGCACGTAAG
CATACGACATGTTGCAGCTTGTCCCATCGCTTTTACCGTTTAGCTAATGAGTGCGCACAAGTATTATCGG
AGATGGTAATGTGCGGCGGGAGTTTATACGTGAAGCCAGGTGGTACTAGTTCTGGGGATGCAACCACAGC
GTATGCTAATTCGGTTTTCAATATCTGTCAGGCCGTTACCGCCAACGTAAACGCACTTCTGTCAACGGAT
GGTAATAAAATTGCTGATAAGTACGTACGCAACCTGCAACATCGTCTGTATGAGTGCCTTTATCGCAACC
GCGATGTCGACACCGACTTTGTAAACGAGTTCTATGCATATTTGCGTAAGCATTTCTCTATGATGATCCT
TTCAGACGATGCCGTTGTGTGTTTCAACAGTACCTATGCCTCGCAAGGCCTAGTAGCCTCCATCAAAAAC
TTTAAGTCCGTTCTTTACTATCAGAACAACGTCTTTATGTCAGAGGCCAAGTGCTGGACCGAGACGGACT
TAACTAAAGGCCCACACGAGTTCTGCTCACAACATACTATGCTTGTAAAGCAAGGTGATGACTACGTCTA
TCTTCCTTATCCTGACCCAAGCCGCATCCTGGGAGCTGGTTGTTTCGTTGACGATATCGTGAAGACCGAT
GGCACCCTGATGATTGAGCGTTTCGTCTCTCTGGCGATTGACGCGTATCCGTTAACTAAGCACCCCAATC
AAGAATACGCGGACGTTTTTCACTTATACTTACAGTATATCCGTAAGTTACACGATGAGCTGACCGGTCA
CATGCTTGATATGTACAGCGTTATGCTGACGAATGACAACACTTCGCGTTATTGGGAGCCTGAGTTTTAT
GAAGCGATGTATACACCTCACACAGTTCTGCAGTAAGCTTGCGGCCGCACTCGAGTCTGGTAAAGAAACC
GCTGCTGCGAAATTTGAACGCCAGCACATGGACTCGTCTACTAGCGCAGCTTAATTAACCTAGGCTGCTG
CCACCGCTGAGCAATAACTAGCATAACCCCTTGGGGCCTCTAAACGGGTCTTGAGGGGTTTTTTGCTGAA
ACCTCAGGCATTTGAGAAGCACACGGTCACACTGCTTCCGGTAGTCAATAAACCGGTAAACCAGCAATAG
ACATAAGCGGCTATTTAACGACCCTGCCCTGAACCGACGACAAGCTGACGACCGGGTCTCCGCAAGTGGC
ACTTTTCGGGGAAATGTGCGCGGAACCCCTATTTGTTTATTTTTCTAAATACATTCAAATATGTATCCGC
TCATGAATTAATTCTTAGAAAAACTCATCGAGCATCAAATGAAACTGCAATTTATTCATATCAGGATTAT
CAATACCATATTTTTGAAAAAGCCGTTTCTGTAATGAAGGAGAAAACTCACCGAGGCAGTTCCATAGGAT
GGCAAGATCCTGGTATCGGTCTGCGATTCCGACTCGTCCAACATCAATACAACCTATTAATTTCCCCTCG
TCAAAAATAAGGTTATCAAGTGAGAAATCACCATGAGTGACGACTGAATCCGGTGAGAATGGCAAAAGTT
TATGCATTTCTTTCCAGACTTGTTCAACAGGCCAGCCATTACGCTCGTCATCAAAATCACTCGCATCAAC
CAAACCGTTATTCATTCGTGATTGCGCCTGAGCGAGACGAAATACGCGGTCGCTGTTAAAAGGACAATTA
CAAACAGGAATCGAATGCAACCGGCGCAGGAACACTGCCAGCGCATCAACAATATTTTCACCTGAATCAG
GATATTCTTCTAATACCTGGAATGCTGTTTTCCCGGGGATCGCAGTGGTGAGTAACCATGCATCATCAGG
AGTACGGATAAAATGCTTGATGGTCGGAAGAGGCATAAATTCCGTCAGCCAGTTTAGTCTGACCATCTCA
TCTGTAACATCATTGGCAACGCTACCTTTGCCATGTTTCAGAAACAACTCTGGCGCATCGGGCTTCCCAT
ACAATCGATAGATTGTCGCACCTGATTGCCCGACATTATCGCGAGCCCATTTATACCCATATAAATCAGC
ATCCATGTTGGAATTTAATCGCGGCCTAGAGCAAGACGTTTCCCGTTGAATATGGCTCATACTCTTCCTT
TTTCAATATTATTGAAGCATTTATCAGGGTTATTGTCTCATGAGCGGATACATATTTGAATGTATTTAGA
AAAATAAACAAATAGGCATGCAGCGCTCTTCCGCTTCCTCGCTCACTGACTCGCTACGCTCGGTCGTTCG
ACTGCGGCGAGCGGTGTCAGCTCACTCAAAAGCGGTAATACGGTTATCCACAGAATCAGGGGATAAAGCC
GGAAAGAACATGTGAGCAAAAAGCAAAGCACCGGAAGAAGCCAACGCCGCAGGCGTTTTTCCATAGGCTC
CGCCCCCCTGACGAGCATCACAAAAATCGACGCTCAAGCCAGAGGTGGCGAAACCCGACAGGACTATAAA
GATACCAGGCGTTTCCCCCTGGAAGCTCCCTCGTGCGCTCTCCTGTTCCGACCCTGCCGCTTACCGGATA
CCTGTCCGCCTTTCTCCCTTCGGGAAGCGTGGCGCTTTCTCATAGCTCACGCTGTTGGTATCTCAGTTCG
GTGTAGGTCGTTCGCTCCAAGCTGGGCTGTGTGCACGAACCCCCCGTTCAGCCCGACCGCTGCGCCTTAT
CCGGTAACTATCGTCTTGAGTCCAACCCGGTAAGACACGACTTATCGCCACTGGCAGCAGCCATTGGTAA
CTGATTTAGAGGACTTTGTCTTGAAGTTATGCACCTGTTAAGGCTAAACTGAAAGAACAGATTTTGGTGA
GTGCGGTCCTCCAACCCACTTACCTTGGTTCAAAGAGTTGGTAGCTCAGCGAACCTTGAGAAAACCACCG
TTGGTAGCGGTGGTTTTTCTTTATTTATGAGATGATGAATCAATCGGTCTATCAAGTCAACGAACAGCTA
TTCCGTTACTCTAGATTTCAGTGCAATTTATCTCTTCAAATGTAGCACCTGAAGTCAGCCCCATACGATA
TAAGTTGTAATTCTCATGTTAGTCATGCCCCGCGCCCACCGGAAGGAGCTGACTGGGTTGAAGGCTCTCA
AGGGCATCGGTCGAGATCCCGGTGCCTAATGAGTGAGCTAACTTACATTAATTGCGTTGCGCTCACTGCC
CGCTTTCCAGTCGGGAAACCTGTCGTGCCAGCTGCATTAATGAATCGGCCAACGCGCGGGGAGAGGCGGT
TTGCGTATTGGGCGCCAGGGTGGTTTTTCTTTTCACCAGTGAGACGGGCAACAGCTGATTGCCCTTCACC
GCCTGGCCCTGAGAGAGTTGCAGCAAGCGGTCCACGCTGGTTTGCCCCAGCAGGCGAAAATCCTGTTTGA
TGGTGGTTAACGGCGGGATATAACATGAGCTGTCTTCGGTATCGTCGTATCCCACTACCGAGATGTCCGC
ACCAACGCGCAGCCCGGACTCGGTAATGGCGCGCATTGCGCCCAGCGCCATCTGATCGTTGGCAACCAGC
ATCGCAGTGGGAACGATGCCCTCATTCAGCATTTGCATGGTTTGTTGAAAACCGGACATGGCACTCCAGT
CGCCTTCCCGTTCCGCTATCGGCTGAATTTGATTGCGAGTGAGATATTTATGCCAGCCAGCCAGACGCAG
A
Features (pLannotate 1.2.2; 19 found; start..end, strand, type, name):
    585..662     -  promoter       lacI promoter: lacI
    670..705     -  CDS            TcR (fragment): tetracycline efflux protein; tet; confers resistance to tetracycline
    708..726     +  promoter       T7 promoter: promoter for bacteriophage T7 RNA polymerase
    727..751     +  protein_bind   lac operator: The lac repressor binds to the lac operator to inhibit transcription in E. coli. This inhibition can be relieved by adding lactose or isopropyl-β-D-thiogalactopyranoside (IPTG). lac repressor encoded by lacI
    766..788     +  RBS            RBS: efficient ribosome binding site from bacteriophage T7 gene 10 (Olins and Rangwala, 1989)
    807..823     +  CDS            capTEV™ (fragment): composite tag for in vivo biotinylation, TEV protease cleavage, and 6xHis tagging
    834..851     +  CDS            thrombin site: thrombin recognition and cleavage site
    864..1156    +  CDS            SUMO (fragment): cleavable ubiquitin-like protein tag; S. cerevisiae SMT3 (truncated)
   1140..3953    +  CDS            rep (fragment): R1AB_SARS2 - Experimental evidence at protein level: Swiss-Prot protein existence level 1. [2'-O-methyltransferase]: Methyltransferase that mediates mRNA cap 2'-O-ribose methylation to the 5'-cap structure of viral mRNAs. N7-methyl guanosine cap is a prerequisite for binding of nsp16. Therefore plays an essential role in viral mRNAs cap methylation which is essential to evade immune system. From Severe acute respiratory syndrome coronavirus 2 (2019-nCoV) (SARS-CoV-2).
   3982..4023    +  CDS            S-Tag (fragment): affinity and epitope tag derived from pancreatic ribonuclease A
   4053..4070    +  CDS            SET1 (fragment): solubility-enhancement tag derived from T7 phage gene 10B
   4078..4125    +  terminator     T7 terminator: transcription terminator for bacteriophage T7 RNA polymerase
   4289..4346    +  promoter       AmpR promoter (fragment): bla
   4355..5170    -  CDS            KanR: aminoglycoside phosphotransferase; aph(3')-Ia; confers resistance to kanamycin in bacteria or G418 (Geneticin®) in eukaryotes
   5171..5262    -  promoter       AmpR promoter: bla
   5278..6027    -  rep_origin     RSF ori: Plasmids containing the RSF 1030 origin of replication can be propagated in E. coli cells that contain additional plasmids with compatible origins.
   6110..6174    -  CDS            TcR (fragment): tetracycline efflux protein; tet; confers resistance to tetracycline
   6189..6210    -  protein_bind   CAP binding site: CAP binding activates transcription in the presence of cAMP. E. coli catabolite activator protein
   6223..584     -  CDS            lacI (across the origin): lac repressor; lacI; The lac repressor binds to the lac operator to inhibit transcription in E. coli. This inhibition can be relieved by adding lactose or isopropyl-β-D-thiogalactopyranoside (IPTG).
