[The description below was written by a language model from this plasmid's Addgene catalogue record and pLannotate feature annotations shown in this document.]
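Description:
pIA1385 is a 6,721 bp bacterial expression plasmid built on a modified pRSFDuet-1 backbone for producing the SARS-CoV-2 Nsp12 protein, the catalytic subunit of the viral RNA-dependent RNA polymerase, in E. coli. It replicates from the RSF1030 origin, which is compatible with other common origin types and so allows co-maintenance with additional plasmids in the same cell. Selection is by kanamycin through an aph(3')-Ia resistance gene. The backbone also carries lacI with its own promoter, supplying lac repressor.

The payload is a synthetic, codon-optimized Nsp12 coding sequence of about 2.8 kb, inserted between BamHI and XhoI sites that both remain intact. The automated annotation labels this region as a fragment of the SARS-CoV-2 replicase polyprotein (ORF1ab). The functional text attached to that hit describes a different cleavage product, the 2'-O-methyltransferase, and should not be read as describing this insert. Expression is driven by a T7 promoter followed by a lac operator and the T7 gene 10 ribosome binding site, so transcription requires a host supplying T7 RNA polymerase and is inducible with IPTG. A T7 terminator ends the unit.

The protein is made as an N-terminal His-SUMO fusion encoded by the backbone. The feature table shows a short His-tag-type fragment, a thrombin cleavage site and a yeast SMT3-derived SUMO module directly upstream of Nsp12. This permits metal-affinity purification and tag removal. An S-tag fragment from the Duet backbone lies downstream of the insert, but the record does not indicate whether it is translated. The small TcR, SET1 and extra AmpR promoter fragments appear to be backbone remnants or annotation artefacts. The associated work concerned nucleotide-dependent activation of the viral polymerase.
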