Addgene plasmid #166862: pIA1385
Purpose: Codon optimized SARS-CoV-2 Nsp12 gene was cloned into a modified pRSFDuet-1 vector (Addgene #159107) for expression in E. coli.
Depositing lab: Irina Artsimovitch. Depositing organization: Ohio State University. Publication: Allosteric Activation of SARS-CoV-2 RNA-Dependent RNA Polymerase by Remdesivir Triphosphate and Other Phosphorylated Nucleotides. Wang B, Svetlov V, Wolf YI, Koonin EV, Nudler E, Artsimovitch I. mBio. 2021 Jun 29;12(3):e0142321. doi: 10.1128/mBio.01423-21. Epub 2021 Jun 22. PubMed 34154407.
Backbone
  Vector backbone: pRSFDuet-1
  Total vector size (bp): 6721
  Vector type: Bacterial Expression
Growth in bacteria
  Bacterial resistance: Kanamycin, 50 μg/mL
  Growth temperature: 37°C
  Growth strain: DH5alpha
  Copy number: Unknown
Gene/Insert
  Gene/Insert name: SARS-COV-2 Nsp12
  Species: Synthetic
  Insert size (bp): 2821
  Entrez Gene: ORF1ab (a.k.a. GU280_gp01)
  Promoter: T7
  Tag / fusion protein: His-SUMO (N terminal on backbone)
  Cloning method: Restriction Enzyme; 5′ cloning site BamHI (not destroyed); 3′ cloning site XhoI (not destroyed)
  Sequencing primers: 5′ TAATACGACTCACTATAGGG; 3′ GCTAGTTATTGCTCAGCGG
Terms and licenses: Academic/Nonprofit Terms; Industry Terms: Not Available to Industry
How to cite: pIA1385 was a gift from Irina Artsimovitch (Addgene plasmid # 166862 ; http://n2t.net/addgene:166862 ; RRID:Addgene_166862)
